>Addgene plasmid #105810 | pKK-RNAi-nucCHERRYmiR-EGFP-TEV | depositor full sequence | sequence record 200368 | pKK-RNAi-nucCHERRYmiR-EGFP-TEV sequence 7293 bps
GACGGATCGGGAGATCCGCTGTGGAATGTGTGTCAGTTAGGGTGTGGAAAGTCCCCAGGCTCCCCAGCAG
GCAGAAGTATGCAAAGCATGCATCTCAATTAGTCAGCAACCAGGTGTGGAAAGTCCCCAGGCTCCCCAGC
AGGCAGAAGTATGCAAAGCATGCATCTCAATTAGTCAGCAACCATAGTCCCGCCCCTAACTCCGCCCATC
CCGCCCCTAACTCCGCCCAGTTCCGCCCATTCTCCGCTCCATCGTTCAGATCCTTATCGATGCTATGGCA
GGGCCTGCCGCCCCGACGTTGGCTGCGAGCCCTGGGCCTTCACCCGAACTTGGGGGGTGGGGTGGGGAAA
AGGAAGAAACGCGGGCGTATTGGCCCCAATGGGGTCACGGTGGGGTATCGACAGAGTGCCAGCCCTGGGA
CCGAACCCCGCGTTTATGAACAAACGACCCAACACCCGTGCGTTTTATTCTGTCTTTTTATTGCCGTCAT
AGCGCGGGTTCCTTCCGGTATTGTCTCCTTCCGTGTTTCAGTTAGCCTCCCCCATCAGCGAACCGCGGGC
CCTCTAGATCACTAGATATGACGCGTGCGGCCGCAGATCTGGGCCATTTGTTCCATGTGAGTGCTAGTAA
CAGGCCTTGTGTCCTGAAATGTACTGCGTGGAGACGTCAGTCAGTGGCCAAAACGTCTCCACGCGCAGTA
CATTTCAGCATACAGCCTTCAGCAAGCCTCCAGGATCTGGGCCATTTGTTCCATGTGAGTGCTAGTAACA
GGCCTTGTGTCCTGAAATGTACTGCGTGGAGACGTCAGTCAGTGGCCAAAACGTCTCCACGCGCAGTACA
TTTCAGCATACAGCCTTCAGCAAGCCTCCAGGATCTGGGCCATTTGTTCCATGTGAGTGCTAGTAACAGG
CCTTGTGTCCTGAAATGTACTGCGTGGAGACGTCAGTCAGTGGCCAAAACGTCTCCACGCGCAGTACATT
TCAGCATACAGCCTTCAGCAAGCCTCCAGGATCACTTAAGACTAGCGCTCCAATTGCACTACCTCCTCTT
ACTACACCTTGCGTTTCTTCTTTGGGTCGACCTTTCTCTTCTTTTTAGGGTCCACCTTCCGCTTTTTCTT
GGGGTCTGCTGCGGCCTTGTACAGCTCGTCCATGCCGCCGGTGGAGTGGCGGCCCTCGGCGCGTTCGTAC
TGTTCCACGATGGTGTAGTCCTCGTTGTGGGAGGTGATGTCCAACTTGATGTTGACGTTGTAGGCGCCGG
GCAGCTGCACGGGCTTCTTGGCCTTGTAGGTGGTCTTGACCTCAGCGTCGTAGTGGCCGCCGTCCTTCAG
CTTCAGCCTCTGCTTGATCTCGCCCTTCAGGGCGCCGTCCTCGGGGTACATCCGCTCGGAGGAGGCCTCC
CAGCCCATGGTCTTCTTCTGCATTACGGGGCCGTCGGAGGGGAAGTTGGTGCCGCGCAGCTTCACCTTGT
AGATGAACTCGCCGTCCTGCAGGGAGGAGTCCTGGGTCACGGTCACCACGCCGCCGTCCTCGAAGTTCAT
CACGCGCTCCCACTTGAAGCCCTCGGGGAAGGACAGCTTCAAGTAGTCGGGGATGTCGGCGGGGTGCTTC
ACGTAGGCCTTGGAGCCGTACATGAACTGAGGGGACAGGATGTCCCAGGCGAAGGGCAGGGGGCCACCCT
TGGTCACCTTCAGCTTGGCGGTCTGGGTGCCCTCGTAGGGGCGGCCCTCGCCCTCGCCCTCGATCTCGAA
CTCGTGGCCGTTCACGGAGCCCTCCATGTGCACCTTGAAGCGCATGAACTCCTTGATGATGGCCATGTTA
TCCTCCTCGCCCTTGCTCACCATGGTCCTAGGACGATCTCTATCACTGATAGGGAGATCTCTATCACTGA
TAGGGAGAGCTCTGCTTATATAGACCTCCCACCGTACACGCCTACCGCCCATTTGCGTCAATGGGGCGGA
GTTGTTACGACATTTTGGAAAGTCCCGTTGATTTTGGTGCCAAAACAAACTCCCATTGACGTCAATGGGG
TGGAGACTTGGAAATCCCCGTGAGTCAAACCGCTATCCACGCCCATTGATGTACTGCCAAAACCGCATCA
CCATGGTAATAGCGATGACTAATACGTAGATGTACTGCCAAGTAGGAAAGTCCCATAAGGTCATGTACTG
GGCATAATGCCAGGCGGGCCATTTACCGTCATTGACGTCAATAGGGGGCGTACTTGGCATATGATACACT
TGATGTACTCTAGAAAAATGTCGTAACAACTCCGCCCCATTGACGCAAATGGGCGGTAGGCGTGTACGGT
GGGAGGTCTATATAAGCAGAGCTCTCCCTATCAGTGATAGAGATCTCCCTATCAGTGATAGAGATCGTCA
AGCTTGGTACCATGGTGAGCAAGGGCGAGGAGCTGTTCACCGGGGTGGTGCCCATCCTGGTCGAGCTGGA
CGGCGACGTAAACGGCCACAAGTTCAGCGTGTCCGGCGAGGGCGAGGGCGATGCCACCTACGGCAAGCTG
ACCCTGAAGTTCATCTGCACCACCGGCAAGCTGCCCGTGCCCTGGCCCACCCTCGTGACCACCCTGACCT
ACGGCGTGCAGTGCTTCAGCCGCTACCCCGACCACATGAAGCAGCACGACTTCTTCAAGTCCGCCATGCC
CGAAGGCTACGTCCAGGAGCGCACCATCTTCTTCAAGGACGACGGCAACTACAAGACCCGCGCCGAGGTG
AAGTTCGAGGGCGACACCCTGGTGAACCGCATCGAGCTGAAGGGCATCGACTTCAAGGAGGACGGCAACA
TCCTGGGGCACAAGCTGGAGTACAACTACAACAGCCACAACGTCTATATCATGGCCGACAAGCAGAAGAA
CGGCATCAAGGTGAACTTCAAGATCCGCCACAACATCGAGGACGGCAGCGTGCAGCTCGCCGACCACTAC
CAGCAGAACACCCCCATCGGCGACGGCCCCGTGCTGCTGCCCGACAACCACTACCTGAGCACCCAGTCCG
CCCTGAGCAAAGACCCCAACGAGAAGCGCGATCACATGGTCCTGCTGGAGTTCGTGACCGCCGCCGGGAT
CACTCTCGGCATGGACGAGCTGTACAAGGGATCCGAAAACCTGTACTTCCAAGGAACCGGTGGTCACCTG
TACAATCGATCCTGCAGGAGCTAGCGAGAATTTGTATTTTCAGGGTGATATCCAGCACAGTGGCAGCTGC
TCGAGGTTTAAACCCGCTGATCAGCCTCGACTGTGCCTTCTAGTTGCCAGCCATCTGTTGTTTGCCCCTC
CCCCGTGCCTTCCTTGACCCTGGAAGGTGCCACTCCCACTGTCCTTTCCTAATAAAATGAGGAAATTGCA
TCGCATTGTCTGAGTAGGTGTCATTCTATTCTGGGGGGTGGGGTGGGGCAGGACAGCAAGGGGGAGGATT
GGGAAGACAATAGCAGGCATGCTGGGGATGCGGTGGGCTCTATGGCTTCTGAGGCGGAAAGAACCAGCTG
GGGCTCTAGGGGGTATCCCC
[124 nt withheld, positions 3521-3644]
C
[91 nt withheld, positions 3646-3736]
AGGGTGATGGTTCACGTACCTAGAAGTTCCTATTCCGAAGTTCCTATTCTCTAGAAAGTATAGGAACTTC
CTTGGCCAAAAAGCCTGAACTCACCGCGACGTCTGTCGAGAAGTTTCTGATCGAAAAGTTCGACAGCGTC
TCCGACCTGATGCAGCTCTCGGAGGGCGAAGAATCTCGTGCTTTCAGCTTCGATGTAGGAGGGCGTGGAT
ATGTCCTGCGGGTAAATAGCTGCGCCGATGGTTTCTACAAAGATCGTTATGTTTATCGGCACTTTGCATC
GGCCGCGCTCCCGATTCCGGAAGTGCTTGACATTGGGGAATTCAGCGAGAGCCTGACCTATTGCATCTCC
CGCCGTGCACAGGGTGTCACGTTGCAAGACCTGCCTGAAACCGAACTGCCCGCTGTTCTGCAGCCGGTCG
CGGAGGCCATGGATGCGATCGCTGCGGCCGATCTTAGCCAGACGAGCGGGTTCGGCCCATTCGGACCGCA
AGGAATCGGTCAATACACTACATGGCGTGATTTCATATGCGCGATTGCTGATCCCCATGTGTATCACTGG
CAAACTGTGATGGACGACACCGTCAGTGCGTCCGTCGCGCAGGCTCTCGATGAGCTGATGCTTTGGGCCG
AGGACTGCCCCGAAGTCCGGCACCTCGTGCACGCGGATTTCGGCTCCAACAATGTCCTGACGGACAATGG
CCGCATAACAGCGGTCATTGACTGGAGCGAGGCGATGTTCGGGGATTCCCAATACGAGGTCGCCAACATC
TTCTTCTGGAGGCCGTGGTTGGCTTGTATGGAGCAGCAGACGCGCTACTTCGAGCGGAGGCATCCGGAGC
TTGCAGGATCGCCGCGGCTCCGGGCGTATATGCTCCGCATTGGTCTTGACCAACTCTATCAGAGCTTGGT
TGACGGCAATTTCGATGATGCAGCTTGGGCGCAGGGTCGATGCGACGCAATCGTCCGATCCGGAGCCGGG
ACTGTCGGGCGTACACAAATCGCCCGCAGAAGCGCGGCCGTCTGGACCGATGGCTGTGTAGAAGTACTCG
CCGATAGTGGAAACCGACGCCCCAGCACTCGTCCGAGGGCAAAGGAATAGCACGTACTACGAGATTTCGA
TTCCACCGCCGCCTTCTATGAAAGGTTGGGCTTCGGAATCGTTTTCCGGGACGCCGGCTGGATGATCCTC
CAGCGCGGGGATCTCATGCTGGAGTTCTTCGCCCACCCCAACTTGTTTATTGCAGCTTATAATGGTTACA
AATAAAGCAATAGCATCACAAATTTCACAAATAAAGCATTTTTTTCACTGCATTCTAGTTGTGGTTTGTC
CAAACTCATCAATGTATCTTATCATGTCTGTATACCGTCGACCTCTAGCTAGAGCTTGGCGTAATCATGG
TCATAGCTGTTTCCTGTGTGAAATTGTTATCCGCTCACAATTCCACACAACATACGAGCCGGAAGCATAA
AGTGTAAAGCCTGGGGTGCCTAATGAGTGAGCTAACTCACATTAATTGCGTTGCGCTCACTGCCCGCTTT
CCAGTCGGGAAACCTGTCGTGCCAGCTGCATTAATGAATCGGCCAACGCGCGGGGAGAGGCGGTTTGCGT
ATTGGGCGCTCTTCCGCTTCCTCGCTCACTGACTCGCTGCGCTCGGTCGTTCGGCTGCGGCGAGCGGTAT
CAGCTCACTCAAAGGCGGTAATACGGTTATCCACAGAATCAGGGGATAACGCAGGAAAGAACATGTGAGC
AAAAGGCCAGCAAAAGGCCAGGAACCGTAAAAAGGCCGCGTTGCTGGCGTTTTTCCATAGGCTCCGCCCC
CCTGACGAGCATCACAAAAATCGACGCTCAAGTCAGAGGTGGCGAAACCCGACAGGACTATAAAGATACC
AGGCGTTTCCCCCTGGAAGCTCCCTCGTGCGCTCTCCTGTTCCGACCCTGCCGCTTACCGGATACCTGTC
CGCCTTTCTCCCTTCGGGAAGCGTGGCGCTTTCTCATAGCTCACGCTGTAGGTATCTCAGTTCGGTGTAG
GTCGTTCGCTCCAAGCTGGGCTGTGTGCACGAACCCCCCGTTCAGCCCGACCGCTGCGCCTTATCCGGTA
ACTATCGTCTTGAGTCCAACCCGGTAAGACACGACTTATCGCCACTGGCAGCAGCCACTGGTAACAGGAT
TAGCAGAGCGAGGTATGTAGGCGGTGCTACAGAGTTCTTGAAGTGGTGGCCTAACTACGGCTACACTAGA
AGAACAGTATTTGGTATCTGCGCTCTGCTGAAGCCAGTTACCTTCGGAAAAAGAGTTGGTAGCTCTTGAT
CCGGCAAACAAACCACCGCTGGTAGCGGTGGTTTTTTTGTTTGCAAGCAGCAGATTACGCGCAGAAAAAA
AGGATCTCAAGAAGATCCTTTGATCTTTTCTACGGGGTCTGACGCTCAGTGGAACGAAAACTCACGTTAA
GGGATTTTGGTCATGAGATTATCAAAAAGGATCTTCACCTAGATCCTTTTAAATTAAAAATGAAGTTTTA
AATCAATCTAAAGTATATATGAGTAAACTTGGTCTGACAGTTACCAATGCTTAATCAGTGAGGCACCTAT
CTCAGCGATCTGTCTATTTCGTTCATCCATAGTTGCCTGACTCCCCGTCGTGTAGATAACTACGATACGG
GAGGGCTTACCATCTGGCCCCAGTGCTGCAATGATACCGCGAGACCCACGCTCACCGGCTCCAGATTTAT
CAGCAATAAACCAGCCAGCCGGAAGGGCCGAGCGCAGAAGTGGTCCTGCAACTTTATCCGCCTCCATCCA
GTCTATTAATTGTTGCCGGGAAGCTAGAGTAAGTAGTTCGCCAGTTAATAGTTTGCGCAACGTTGTTGCC
ATTGCTACAGGCATCGTGGTGTCACGCTCGTCGTTTGGTATGGCTTCATTCAGCTCCGGTTCCCAACGAT
CAAGGCGAGTTACATGATCCCCCATGTTGTGCAAAAAAGCGGTTAGCTCCTTCGGTCCTCCGATCGTTGT
CAGAAGTAAGTTGGCCGCAGTGTTATCACTCATGGTTATGGCAGCACTGCATAATTCTCTTACTGTCATG
CCATCCGTAAGATGCTTTTCTGTGACTGGTGAGTACTCAACCAAGTCATTCTGAGAATAGTGTATGCGGC
GACCGAGTTGCTCTTGCCCGGCGTCAATACGGGATAATACCGCGCCACATAGCAGAACTTTAAAAGTGCT
CATCATTGGAAAACGTTCTTCGGGGCGAAAACTCTCAAGGATCTTACCGCTGTTGAGATCCAGTTCGATG
TAACCCACTCGTGCACCCAACTGATCTTCAGCATCTTTTACTTTCACCAGCGTTTCTGGGTGAGCAAAAA
CAGGAAGGCAAAATGCCGCAAAAAAGGGAATAAGGGCGACACGGAAATGTTGAATACTCATACTCTTCCT
TTTTCAATATTATTGAAGCATTTATCAGGGTTATTGTCTCATGAGCGGATACATATTTGAATGTATTTAG
AAAAATAAACAAATAGGGGTTCCGCGCACATTTCCCCGAAAAGTGCCACCTGACGTC
Features (pLannotate 1.2.2; 34 found; start..end, strand, type, name):
     18..252     +  promoter       SV40 promoter (fragment): SV40 enhancer and early promoter
    331..347     +  polyA_signal   bGH poly(A) signal (fragment): bovine growth hormone polyadenylation signal
    438..486     -  polyA_signal   HSV TK poly(A) signal: herpes simplex virus thymidine kinase polyadenylation signal (Cole and Stacy, 1985)
    602..643     -  ncRNA          3' miR-155: sequence downstream of the precursor of mouse miR-155 microRNA (Uva et al., 2013) miRNA
    707..733     -  ncRNA          5' miR-155: sequence upstream of the precursor of mouse miR-155 microRNA (Uva et al., 2013) miRNA
    740..781     -  ncRNA          3' miR-155: sequence downstream of the precursor of mouse miR-155 microRNA (Uva et al., 2013) miRNA
    845..871     -  ncRNA          5' miR-155: sequence upstream of the precursor of mouse miR-155 microRNA (Uva et al., 2013) miRNA
    878..919     -  ncRNA          3' miR-155: sequence downstream of the precursor of mouse miR-155 microRNA (Uva et al., 2013) miRNA
    983..1009    -  ncRNA          5' miR-155: sequence upstream of the precursor of mouse miR-155 microRNA (Uva et al., 2013) miRNA
   1080..1096    -  CDS            SV40 NLS (fragment): nuclear localization signal of SV40 (simian virus 40) large T antigen
   1136..1843    -  CDS            mCherry: mCherry is a basic (constitutively fluorescent) red fluorescent protein published in 2004, derived from Discosoma sp.. It is reported to be a very rapidly-maturing monomer with low acid sensitivity.
   1856..1875    -  promoter       PLtetO-1 promoter (fragment): modified phage lambda PL promoter with tet operator sites (Lutz and Bujard, 1997)
   1877..1896    -  promoter       PLtetO-1 promoter (fragment): modified phage lambda PL promoter with tet operator sites (Lutz and Bujard, 1997)
   1898..2101    -  promoter       CMV promoter: human cytomegalovirus (CMV) immediate early promoter
   2102..2249    -  enhancer       CMV enhancer (fragment): human cytomegalovirus immediate early enhancer; contains an 18-bp deletion relative to the standard CMV enhancer
   2282..2333    +  promoter       CMVd2 promoter: truncated human cytomegalovirus (CMV) immediate early promoter that yields moderately reduced expression relative to the full-length promoter
   2335..2354    +  promoter       PLtetO-1 promoter (fragment): modified phage lambda PL promoter with tet operator sites (Lutz and Bujard, 1997)
   2356..2375    +  promoter       PLtetO-1 promoter (fragment): modified phage lambda PL promoter with tet operator sites (Lutz and Bujard, 1997)
   2392..3108    +  CDS            EGFP: EGFP is a basic (constitutively fluorescent) green fluorescent protein published in 1996, derived from Aequorea victoria. It is reported to be a rapidly-maturing weak dimer with moderate acid sensitivity.
   3115..3131    +  CDS            TEV site (fragment): tobacco etch virus (TEV) protease recognition and cleavage site
   3251..3475    +  polyA_signal   bGH poly(A) signal: bovine growth hormone polyadenylation signal
   3479..3500    +  promoter       SV40 promoter (fragment): SV40 enhancer and early promoter
   3521..3754    +  rep_origin     f1 ori (fragment) (sequence partly withheld): f1 bacteriophage origin of replication; arrow indicates direction of (+) strand synthesis
   3759..3806    +  protein_bind   FRT: FLP-mediated recombination occurs in the 8-bp core sequence TCTAGAAA (Turan and Bode, 2011). FLP recombinase from the Saccharomyces cerevisiae 2μ plasmid
   3814..4836    +  CDS            HygR: aminoglycoside phosphotransferase from E. coli; aph(4)-Ia; confers resistance to hygromycin
   4846..4971    +  CDS            ble (fragment): BLE_KLEPN - Experimental evidence at protein level: Swiss-Prot protein existence level 1. Binding protein with a strong affinity to the bleomycin family of antibiotics. Binds to CL990; an antimitotic-antibiotic compound. From Klebsiella pneumoniae.
   4966..5087    +  polyA_signal   SV40 poly(A) signal: SV40 polyadenylation signal
   5160..5176    -  protein_bind   lac operator: The lac repressor binds to the lac operator to inhibit transcription in E. coli. This inhibition can be relieved by adding lactose or isopropyl-β-D-thiogalactopyranoside (IPTG). lac repressor encoded by lacI
   5184..5214    -  promoter       lac promoter: promoter for the E. coli lac operon
   5229..5250    -  protein_bind   CAP binding site: CAP binding activates transcription in the presence of cAMP. E. coli catabolite activator protein
   5263..5355    -  CDS            lacI (fragment): lac repressor; lacI; The lac repressor binds to the lac operator to inhibit transcription in E. coli. This inhibition can be relieved by adding lactose or isopropyl-β-D-thiogalactopyranoside (IPTG).
   5538..6126    -  rep_origin     ori: high-copy-number ColE1/pMB1/pBR322/pUC origin of replication
   6297..7157    -  CDS            AmpR: β-lactamase; bla; confers resistance to ampicillin, carbenicillin, and related antibiotics
   7158..7262    -  promoter       AmpR promoter: bla
