>Addgene plasmid #105810 | pKK-RNAi-nucCHERRYmiR-EGFP-TEV | addgene full sequence | sequence record 204854 | Addgene NGS Result
GCTGTGGAATGTGTGTCAGTTAGGGTGTGGAAAGTCCCCAGGCTCCCCAGCAGGCAGAAGTATGCAAAGC
ATGCATCTCAATTAGTCAGCAACCAGGTGTGGAAAGTCCCCAGGCTCCCCAGCAGGCAGAAGTATGCAAA
GCATGCATCTCAATTAGTCAGCAACCATAGTCCCGCCCCTAACTCCGCCCATCCCGCCCCTAACTCCGCC
CAGTTCCGCCCATTCTCCGCTCCATCGTTCAGATCCTTATCGATGCTATGGCAGGGCCTGCCGCCCCGAC
GTTGGCTGCGAGCCCTGGGCCTTCACCCGAACTTGGGGGGTGGGGTGGGGAAAAGGAAGAAACGCGGGCG
TATTGGCCCCAATGGGGTCACGGTGGGGTATCGACAGAGTGCCAGCCCTGGGACCGAACCCCGCGTTTAT
GAACAAACGACCCAACACCCGTGCGTTTTATTCTGTCTTTTTATTGCCGTCATAGCGCGGGTTCCTTCCG
GTATTGTCTCCTTCCGTGTTTCAGTTAGCCTCCCCCATCAGCGAACCGCGGGCCCTCTAGATCACTAGAT
ATGACGCGTGCGGCCGCAGATCTGGGCCATTTGTTCCATGTGAGTGCTAGTAACAGGCCTTGTGTCCTGA
AATGTACTGCGTGGAGACGTCAGTCAGTGGCCAAAACGTCTCCACGCGCAGTACATTTCAGCATACAGCC
TTCAGCAAGCCTCCAGGATCTGGGCCATTTGTTCCATGTGAGTGCTAGTAACAGGCCTTGTGTCCTGAAA
TGTACTGCGTGGAGACGTCAGTCAGTGGCCAAAACGTCTCCACGCGCAGTACATTTCAGCATACAGCCTT
CAGCAAGCCTCCAGGATCTGGGCCATTTGTTCCATGTGAGTGCTAGTAACAGGCCTTGTGTCCTGAAATG
TACTGCGTGGAGACGTCAGTCAGTGGCCAAAACGTCTCCACGCGCAGTACATTTCAGCATACAGCCTTCA
GCAAGCCTCCAGGATCACTTAAGACTAGCGCTCCAATTGCACTACCTCCTCTTACTACACCTTGCGTTTC
TTCTTTGGGTCGACCTTTCTCTTCTTTTTAGGGTCCACCTTCCGCTTTTTCTTGGGGTCTGCTGCGGCCT
TGTACAGCTCGTCCATGCCGCCGGTGGAGTGGCGGCCCTCGGCGCGTTCGTACTGTTCCACGATGGTGTA
GTCCTCGTTGTGGGAGGTGATGTCCAACTTGATGTTGACGTTGTAGGCGCCGGGCAGCTGCACGGGCTTC
TTGGCCTTGTAGGTGGTCTTGACCTCAGCGTCGTAGTGGCCGCCGTCCTTCAGCTTCAGCCTCTGCTTGA
TCTCGCCCTTCAGGGCGCCGTCCTCGGGGTACATCCGCTCGGAGGAGGCCTCCCAGCCCATGGTCTTCTT
CTGCATTACGGGGCCGTCGGAGGGGAAGTTGGTGCCGCGCAGCTTCACCTTGTAGATGAACTCGCCGTCC
TGCAGGGAGGAGTCCTGGGTCACGGTCACCACGCCGCCGTCCTCGAAGTTCATCACGCGCTCCCACTTGA
AGCCCTCGGGGAAGGACAGCTTCAAGTAGTCGGGGATGTCGGCGGGGTGCTTCACGTAGGCCTTGGAGCC
GTACATGAACTGAGGGGACAGGATGTCCCAGGCGAAGGGCAGGGGGCCACCCTTGGTCACCTTCAGCTTG
GCGGTCTGGGTGCCCTCGTAGGGGCGGCCCTCGCCCTCGCCCTCGATCTCGAACTCGTGGCCGTTCACGG
AGCCCTCCATGTGCACCTTGAAGCGCATGAACTCCTTGATGATGGCCATGTTATCCTCCTCGCCCTTGCT
CACCATGGTCCTAGGACGATCTCTATCACTGATAGGGAGATCTCTATCACTGATAGGGAGAGCTCTGCTT
ATATAGACCTCCCACCGTACACGCCTACCGCCCATTTGCGTCAATGGGGCGGAGTTGTTACGACATTTTG
GAAAGTCCCGTTGATTTTGGTGCCAAAACAAACTCCCATTGACGTCAATGGGGTGGAGACTTGGAAATCC
CCGTGAGTCAAACCGCTATCCACGCCCATTGATGTACTGCCAAAACCGCATCACCATGGTAATAGCGATG
ACTAATACGTAGATGTACTGCCAAGTAGGAAAGTCCCATAAGGTCATGTACTGGGCATAATGCCAGGCGG
GCCATTTACCGTCATTGACGTCAATAGGGGGCGTACTTGGCATATGATACACTTGATGTACTCTAGAAAA
TGTCGTAACAACTCCGCCCCATTGACGCAAATGGGCGGTAGGCGTGTACGGTGGGAGGTCTATATAAGCA
GAGCTCTCCCTATCAGTGATAGAGATCTCCCTATCAGTGATAGAGATCGTCGGATCTAAGCTTGGTACCA
TGGTGAGCAAGGGCGAGGAGCTGTTCACCGGGGTGGTGCCCATCCTGGTCGAGCTGGACGGCGACGTAAA
CGGCCACAAGTTCAGCGTGTCCGGCGAGGGCGAGGGCGATGCCACCTACGGCAAGCTGACCCTGAAGTTC
ATCTGCACCACCGGCAAGCTGCCCGTGCCCTGGCCCACCCTCGTGACCACCCTGACCTACGGCGTGCAGT
GCTTCAGCCGCTACCCCGACCACATGAAGCAGCACGACTTCTTCAAGTCCGCCATGCCCGAAGGCTACGT
CCAGGAGCGCACCATCTTCTTCAAGGACGACGGCAACTACAAGACCCGCGCCGAGGTGAAGTTCGAGGGC
GACACCCTGGTGAACCGCATCGAGCTGAAGGGCATCGACTTCAAGGAGGACGGCAACATCCTGGGGCACA
AGCTGGAGTACAACTACAACAGCCACAACGTCTATATCATGGCCGACAAGCAGAAGAACGGCATCAAGGT
GAACTTCAAGATCCGCCACAACATCGAGGACGGCAGCGTGCAGCTCGCCGACCACTACCAGCAGAACACC
CCCATCGGCGACGGCCCCGTGCTGCTGCCCGACAACCACTACCTGAGCACCCAGTCCGCCCTGAGCAAAG
ACCCCAACGAGAAGCGCGATCACATGGTCCTGCTGGAGTTCGTGACCGCCGCCGGGATCACTCTCGGCAT
GGACGAGCTGTACAAGGGATCCGAAAACCTGTACTTCCAAGGAACCGGTGGTCACCTGTACAATCGATCC
TGCAGGAGCTAGCGAGAATTTGTATTTTCAGGGTGATATCCAGCACAGTGGCAGCTGCTCGAGGTTTAAA
CCCGCTGATCAGCCTCGACTGTGCCTTCTAGTTGCCAGCCATCTGTTGTTTGCCCCTCCCCCGTGCCTTC
CTTGACCCTGGAAGGTGCCACTCCCACTGTCCTTTCCTAATAAAATGAGGAAATTGTATCGCATTGTCTG
AGTAGGTGTCATTCTATTCTGGGGGGTGGGGTGGGGCAGGACAGCAAGGGGGAGGATTGGGAAGACAATA
GCAGGCATGCTGGGGATGCGGTGGGCTCTATGGCTTCTGAGGCGGAAAGAACCAGCTGGGGCTCTAGGGG
GTATCCCC
[124 nt withheld, positions 3509-3632]
C
[91 nt withheld, positions 3634-3724]
AGGGTGATGGTTCACGTACCTAGAAGTTCCTATTCCGAAGTTCCTATTCTCTAGAAAGTATAGGAACTTC
CTTGGCCAAAAAGCCTGAACTCACCGCGACGTCTGTCGAGAAGTTTCTGATCGAAAAGTTCGACAGCGTC
TCCGACCTGATGCAGCTCTCGGAGGGCGAAGAATCTCGTGCTTTCAGCTTCGATGTAGGAGGGCGTGGAT
ATGTCCTGCGGGTAAATAGCTGCGCCGATGGTTTCTACAAAGATCGTTATGTTTATCGGCACTTTGCATC
GGCCGCGCTCCCGATTCCGGAAGTGCTTGACATTGGGGAATTCAGCGAGAGCCTGACCTATTGCATCTCC
CGCCGTGCACAGGGTGTCACGTTGCAAGACCTGCCTGAAACCGAACTGCCCGCTGTTCTGCAGCCGGTCG
CGGAGGCCATGGATGCGATCGCTGCGGCCGATCTTAGCCAGACGAGCGGGTTCGGCCCATTCGGACCGCA
AGGAATCGGTCAATACACTACATGGCGTGATTTCATATGCGCGATTGCTGATCCCCATGTGTATCACTGG
CAAACTGTGATGGACGACACCGTCAGTGCGTCCGTCGCGCAGGCTCTCGATGAGCTGATGCTTTGGGCCG
AGGACTGCCCCGAAGTCCGGCACCTCGTGCACGCGGATTTCGGCTCCAACAATGTCCTGACGGACAATGG
CCGCATAACAGCGGTCATTGACTGGAGCGAGGCGATGTTCGGGGATTCCCAATACGAGGTCGCCAACATC
TTCTTCTGGAGGCCGTGGTTGGCTTGTATGGAGCAGCAGACGCGCTACTTCGAGCGGAGGCATCCGGAGC
TTGCAGGATCGCCGCGGCTCCGGGCGTATATGCTCCGCATTGGTCTTGACCAACTCTATCAGAGCTTGGT
TGACGGCAATTTCGATGATGCAGCTTGGGCGCAGGGTCGATGCGACGCAATCGTCCGATCCGGAGCCGGG
ACTGTCGGGCGTACACAAATCGCCCGCAGAAGCGCGGCCGTCTGGACCGATGGCTGTGTAGAAGTACTCG
CCGATAGTGGAAACCGACGCCCCAGCACTCGTCCGAGGGCAAAGGAATAGCACGTACTACGAGATTTCGA
TTCCACCGCCGCCTTCTATGAAAGGTTGGGCTTCGGAATCGTTTTCCGGGACGCCGGCTGGATGATCCTC
CAGCGCGGGGATCTCATGCTGGAGTTCTTCGCCCACCCCAACTTGTTTATTGCAGCTTATAATGGTTACA
AATAAAGCAATAGCATCACAAATTTCACAAATAAAGCATTTTTTTCACTGCATTCTAGTTGTGGTTTGTC
CAAACTCATCAATGTATCTTATCATGTCTGTATACCGTCGACCTCTAGCTAGAGCTTGGCGTAATCATGG
TCATAGCTGTTTCCTGTGTGAAATTGTTATCCGCTCACAATTCCACACAACATACGAGCCGGAAGCATAA
AGTGTAAAGCCTGGGGTGCCTAATGAGTGAGCTAACTCACATTAATTGCGTTGCGCTCACTGCCCGCTTT
CCAGTCGGGAAACCTGTCGTGCCAGCTGCATTAATGAATCGGCCAACGCGCGGGGAGAGGCGGTTTGCGT
ATTGGGCGCTCTTCCGCTTCCTCGCTCACTGACTCGCTGCGCTCGGTCGTTCGGCTGCGGCGAGCGGTAT
CAGCTCACTCAAAGGCGGTAATACGGTTATCCACAGAATCAGGGGATAACGCAGGAAAGAACATGTGAGC
AAAAGGCCAGCAAAAGGCCAGGAACCGTAAAAAGGCCGCGTTGCTGGCGTTTTTCCATAGGCTCCGCCCC
CCTGACGAGCATCACAAAAATCGACGCTCAAGTCAGAGGTGGCGAAACCCGACAGGACTATAAAGATACC
AGGCGTTTCCCCCTGGAAGCTCCCTCGTGCGCTCTCCTGTTCCGACCCTGCCGCTTACCGGATACCTGTC
CGCCTTTCTCCCTTCGGGAAGCGTGGCGCTTTCTCATAGCTCACGCTGTAGGTATCTCAGTTCGGTGTAG
GTCGTTCGCTCCAAGCTGGGCTGTGTGCACGAACCCCCCGTTCAGCCCGACCGCTGCGCCTTATCCGGTA
ACTATCGTCTTGAGTCCAACCCGGTAAGACACGACTTATCGCCACTGGCAGCAGCCACTGGTAACAGGAT
TAGCAGAGCGAGGTATGTAGGCGGTGCTACAGAGTTCTTGAAGTGGTGGCCTAACTACGGCTACACTAGA
AGAACAGTATTTGGTATCTGCGCTCTGCTGAAGCCAGTTACCTTCGGAAAAAGAGTTGGTAGCTCTTGAT
CCGGCAAACAAACCACCGCTGGTAGCGGTGGTTTTTTTGTTTGCAAGCAGCAGATTACGCGCAGAAAAAA
AGGATCTCAAGAAGATCCTTTGATCTTTTCTACGGGGTCTGACGCTCAGTGGAACGAAAACTCACGTTAA
GGGATTTTGGTCATGAGATTATCAAAAAGGATCTTCACCTAGATCCTTTTAAATTAAAAATGAAGTTTTA
AATCAATCTAAAGTATATATGAGTAAACTTGGTCTGACAGTTACCAATGCTTAATCAGTGAGGCACCTAT
CTCAGCGATCTGTCTATTTCGTTCATCCATAGTTGCCTGACTCCCCGTCGTGTAGATAACTACGATACGG
GAGGGCTTACCATCTGGCCCCAGTGCTGCAATGATACCGCGAGACCCACGCTCACCGGCTCCAGATTTAT
CAGCAATAAACCAGCCAGCCGGAAGGGCCGAGCGCAGAAGTGGTCCTGCAACTTTATCCGCCTCCATCCA
GTCTATTAATTGTTGCCGGGAAGCTAGAGTAAGTAGTTCGCCAGTTAATAGTTTGCGCAACGTTGTTGCC
ATTGCTACAGGCATCGTGGTGTCACGCTCGTCGTTTGGTATGGCTTCATTCAGCTCCGGTTCCCAACGAT
CAAGGCGAGTTACATGATCCCCCATGTTGTGCAAAAAAGCGGTTAGCTCCTTCGGTCCTCCGATCGTTGT
CAGAAGTAAGTTGGCCGCAGTGTTATCACTCATGGTTATGGCAGCACTGCATAATTCTCTTACTGTCATG
CCATCCGTAAGATGCTTTTCTGTGACTGGTGAGTACTCAACCAAGTCATTCTGAGAATAGTGTATGCGGC
GACCGAGTTGCTCTTGCCCGGCGTCAATACGGGATAATACCGCGCCACATAGCAGAACTTTAAAAGTGCT
CATCATTGGAAAACGTTCTTCGGGGCGAAAACTCTCAAGGATCTTACCGCTGTTGAGATCCAGTTCGATG
TAACCCACTCGTGCACCCAACTGATCTTCAGCATCTTTTACTTTCACCAGCGTTTCTGGGTGAGCAAAAA
CAGGAAGGCAAAATGCCGCAAAAAAGGGAATAAGGGCGACACGGAAATGTTGAATACTCATACTCTTCCT
TTTTCAATATTATTGAAGCATTTATCAGGGTTATTGTCTCATGAGCGGATACATATTTGAATGTATTTAG
AAAAATAAACAAATAGGGGTTCCGCGCACATTTCCCCGAAAAGTGCCACCTGACGTCGACGGATCGGGAG
ATCC
Features (pLannotate 1.2.2; 34 found; start..end, strand, type, name):
      1..235     +  promoter       SV40 promoter (fragment): SV40 enhancer and early promoter
    314..330     +  polyA_signal   bGH poly(A) signal (fragment): bovine growth hormone polyadenylation signal
    421..469     -  polyA_signal   HSV TK poly(A) signal: herpes simplex virus thymidine kinase polyadenylation signal (Cole and Stacy, 1985)
    585..626     -  ncRNA          3' miR-155: sequence downstream of the precursor of mouse miR-155 microRNA (Uva et al., 2013) miRNA
    690..716     -  ncRNA          5' miR-155: sequence upstream of the precursor of mouse miR-155 microRNA (Uva et al., 2013) miRNA
    723..764     -  ncRNA          3' miR-155: sequence downstream of the precursor of mouse miR-155 microRNA (Uva et al., 2013) miRNA
    828..854     -  ncRNA          5' miR-155: sequence upstream of the precursor of mouse miR-155 microRNA (Uva et al., 2013) miRNA
    861..902     -  ncRNA          3' miR-155: sequence downstream of the precursor of mouse miR-155 microRNA (Uva et al., 2013) miRNA
    966..992     -  ncRNA          5' miR-155: sequence upstream of the precursor of mouse miR-155 microRNA (Uva et al., 2013) miRNA
   1063..1079    -  CDS            SV40 NLS (fragment): nuclear localization signal of SV40 (simian virus 40) large T antigen
   1119..1826    -  CDS            mCherry: mCherry is a basic (constitutively fluorescent) red fluorescent protein published in 2004, derived from Discosoma sp.. It is reported to be a very rapidly-maturing monomer with low acid sensitivity.
   1839..1858    -  promoter       PLtetO-1 promoter (fragment): modified phage lambda PL promoter with tet operator sites (Lutz and Bujard, 1997)
   1860..1879    -  promoter       PLtetO-1 promoter (fragment): modified phage lambda PL promoter with tet operator sites (Lutz and Bujard, 1997)
   1881..2084    -  promoter       CMV promoter: human cytomegalovirus (CMV) immediate early promoter
   2085..2232    -  enhancer       CMV enhancer (fragment): human cytomegalovirus immediate early enhancer; contains an 18-bp deletion relative to the standard CMV enhancer
   2264..2315    +  promoter       CMVd2 promoter: truncated human cytomegalovirus (CMV) immediate early promoter that yields moderately reduced expression relative to the full-length promoter
   2317..2336    +  promoter       PLtetO-1 promoter (fragment): modified phage lambda PL promoter with tet operator sites (Lutz and Bujard, 1997)
   2338..2357    +  promoter       PLtetO-1 promoter (fragment): modified phage lambda PL promoter with tet operator sites (Lutz and Bujard, 1997)
   2380..3096    +  CDS            EGFP: EGFP is a basic (constitutively fluorescent) green fluorescent protein published in 1996, derived from Aequorea victoria. It is reported to be a rapidly-maturing weak dimer with moderate acid sensitivity.
   3103..3119    +  CDS            TEV site (fragment): tobacco etch virus (TEV) protease recognition and cleavage site
   3239..3463    +  polyA_signal   bGH poly(A) signal: bovine growth hormone polyadenylation signal
   3467..3488    +  promoter       SV40 promoter (fragment): SV40 enhancer and early promoter
   3509..3742    +  rep_origin     f1 ori (fragment) (sequence partly withheld): f1 bacteriophage origin of replication; arrow indicates direction of (+) strand synthesis
   3747..3794    +  protein_bind   FRT: FLP-mediated recombination occurs in the 8-bp core sequence TCTAGAAA (Turan and Bode, 2011). FLP recombinase from the Saccharomyces cerevisiae 2μ plasmid
   3802..4824    +  CDS            HygR: aminoglycoside phosphotransferase from E. coli; aph(4)-Ia; confers resistance to hygromycin
   4834..4959    +  CDS            ble (fragment): BLE_KLEPN - Experimental evidence at protein level: Swiss-Prot protein existence level 1. Binding protein with a strong affinity to the bleomycin family of antibiotics. Binds to CL990; an antimitotic-antibiotic compound. From Klebsiella pneumoniae.
   4954..5075    +  polyA_signal   SV40 poly(A) signal: SV40 polyadenylation signal
   5148..5164    -  protein_bind   lac operator: The lac repressor binds to the lac operator to inhibit transcription in E. coli. This inhibition can be relieved by adding lactose or isopropyl-β-D-thiogalactopyranoside (IPTG). lac repressor encoded by lacI
   5172..5202    -  promoter       lac promoter: promoter for the E. coli lac operon
   5217..5238    -  protein_bind   CAP binding site: CAP binding activates transcription in the presence of cAMP. E. coli catabolite activator protein
   5251..5343    -  CDS            lacI (fragment): lac repressor; lacI; The lac repressor binds to the lac operator to inhibit transcription in E. coli. This inhibition can be relieved by adding lactose or isopropyl-β-D-thiogalactopyranoside (IPTG).
   5526..6114    -  rep_origin     ori: high-copy-number ColE1/pMB1/pBR322/pUC origin of replication
   6285..7145    -  CDS            AmpR: β-lactamase; bla; confers resistance to ampicillin, carbenicillin, and related antibiotics
   7146..7250    -  promoter       AmpR promoter: bla
