[The description below was written by a language model from this plasmid's Addgene catalogue record and pLannotate feature annotations shown in this document.]
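Description:
pKK-RNAi-nucCHERRYmiR-EGFP-TEV is an empty mammalian expression and RNAi backbone of about 7.3 kb from the pKK vector family. It derives from the BI-16 plasmid, which was itself built on pcDNA5/FRT/TO. In E. coli it is maintained as a high-copy plasmid through a ColE1/pUC-type origin with ampicillin resistance. For mammalian work it carries an FRT site immediately upstream of a hygromycin resistance coding sequence followed by an SV40 poly(A) signal. This is the Flp-In arrangement, in which FLP-mediated recombination places the plasmid at a genomic FRT site in a suitable host cell line and integrants are selected with hygromycin.

The payload is organised around a tetracycline-responsive bidirectional CMV promoter. A shared CMV enhancer is flanked by two divergent CMV core promoters, each followed by tet operator sequences. One arm transcribes mCherry fused to SV40 large T antigen nuclear localisation signals (three repeats, according to the depositor). Downstream of mCherry lie three tandem miRNA scaffolds built from mouse miR-155 flanking sequences, ending in an HSV TK poly(A) signal. Because the reporter and the miRNAs share one transcript, red nuclei mark the cells that express the miRNAs. The other arm encodes EGFP followed by a TEV protease cleavage site and a bGH poly(A) signal, so a cloned protein of interest receives a cleavable N-terminal EGFP tag.

The vector is intended for knockdown-and-rescue or protein-replacement experiments. User-designed miRNAs silence the endogenous gene, while an allele carrying silent mutations that make it miRNA-insensitive, wild-type or variant, is co-expressed from the same inducible locus. No insert is present, and the two sequence records (depositor and NGS) show the same feature layout, differing only slightly in length.
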