Addgene plasmid #105810: pKK-RNAi-nucCHERRYmiR-EGFP-TEV
Purpose: (Empty Backbone) Functional studies using RNAi; rescue experiments; substituting protein for its different form. miRNA cassette with nuclear mCherry expression marker; your protein of interest with N-terminal EGFP.
Depositing lab: Andrzej Dziembowski. Depositing organization: Polish Academy of Sciences, Institute of Biochemistry and Biophysics. Publication: Versatile approach for functional analysis of human proteins and efficient stable cell line generation using FLP-mediated recombination system. Szczesny RJ, Kowalska K, Klosowska-Kosicka K, Chlebowski A, Owczarek EP, Warkocki Z, Kulinski TM, Adamska D, Affek K, Jedroszkowiak A, Kotrys AV, Tomecki R, Krawczyk PS, Borowski LS, Dziembowski A. PLoS One. 2018 Mar 28;13(3):e0194887. doi: 10.1371/journal.pone.0194887. eCollection 2018. PubMed 29590189.
Backbone
  Vector backbone: BI-16 (constructed based on pcDNA5/FRT/TO from Invitrogen)
  Backbone manufacturer: Sammarco & Grabczyk (PMID: 16212928)
  Vector type: Mammalian Expression, RNAi ; Flp-In competent
  Selectable markers: Hygromycin
  Tag / fusion protein: EGFP-TEV (N terminal on backbone)
Growth in bacteria
  Bacterial resistance: Ampicillin, 100 μg/mL
  Growth temperature: 37°C
  Growth strain: DH5alpha
  Copy number: High Copy
Gene/Insert
  Gene/Insert name: None
  Tag / fusion protein: EGFP-TEV (N terminal on backbone)
Terms and licenses: Academic/Nonprofit Terms; Industry Terms: Not Available to Industry
Depositor comments: This vector is a member of the pKK-RNAi series which belongs to the pKK vector family. It enables concomitant expression of two genes: 1) a cassette encoding miRNAs that target the gene of interest, and 2) an allele of the gene of interest with the protein coding sequence harbouring silent mutations that make the mRNA insensitive to the miRNAs. As a result, the endogenous alleles of the gene of interest are silenced, whereas the exogenous copy is expressed. Furthermore, the miRNAs are cotranscriptionally expressed with a fluorescent protein reporter so that analysis can be narrowed down to cells that express miRNA, provided that applied assay can distinguish cells expressing reporter. The reporter of miRNA expression has 3 repeats of the nuclear localisation signal of SV40 large T antigen, thus, it localizes to nucleus. This vector is a derivate of the BI16 plasmid (PMID: 16212928) and is suitable for stable cell line generation using the Flp-In system. Transcription of cloned DNA is driven by a tetracycline responsive bidirectional CMV promoter (see Szczesny RJ et al. for detailed description and protocols; bioRxiv, doi: https://doi.org/10.1101/160101)
How to cite: pKK-RNAi-nucCHERRYmiR-EGFP-TEV was a gift from Andrzej Dziembowski (Addgene plasmid # 105810 ; http://n2t.net/addgene:105810 ; RRID:Addgene_105810)
