>Addgene plasmid #105810 | pKK-RNAi-nucCHERRYmiR-EGFP-TEV | addgene partial sequence | sequence record 204853 | TK-pA-R 5'-ttgtctccttccgtgtttca-3'
CTCTAGATCACTAGATATGACGCGTGCGGCCGCAGATCTGGGCCATTTGTTCCATGTGAGTGCTAGTAAC
AGGCCTTGTGTCCTGAAATGTACTGCGTGGAGACGTCAGTCAGTGGCCAAAACGTCTCCACGCGCAGTAC
ATTTCAGCATACAGCCTTCAGCAAGCCTCCAGGATCTGGGCCATTTGTTCCATGTGAGTGCTAGTAACAG
GCCTTGTGTCCTGAAATGTACTGCGTGGAGACGTCAGTCAGTGGCCAAAACGTCTCCACGCGCAGTACAT
TTCAGCATACAGCCTTCAGCAAGCCTCCAGGATCTGGGCCATTTGTTCCATGTGAGTGCTAGTAACAGGC
CTTGTGTCCTGAAATGTACTGCGTGGAGACGTCAGTCAGTGGCCAAAACGTCTCCACGCGCAGTACATTT
CAGCATACAGCCTTCAGCAAGCCTCCAGGATCACTTAAGACTAGCGCTCCAATTGCACTACCTCCTCTTA
CTACACCTTGCGTTTCTTCTTTGGGTCGACCTTTCTCTTCTTTTTAGGGTCCACCTTCCGCTTTTTCTTG
GGGTCTGCTGCGGCCTTGTACAGCTCGTCCATGCCGCCGGTGGAGTGGCGGCCCTCGGCGCGTTCGTACT
GTTCCACGATGGTGTAGTCCTCGTTGTGGGAGGTGATGTCCAACTTGATGTTGACGTTGTAGGCGCCGGG
CAGCTGCACGGGCTTCT
